>Addgene plasmid #206097 | Cav2.2 D122A HA pCAGGS | addgene full sequence | sequence record 415708 | Addgene NGS Result
GCACTGCATAATTCTCTTACTGTCATGCCATCCGTAAGATGCTTTTCTGTGACTGGTGAGTACTCAACCA
AGTCATTCTGAGAATAGTGTATGCGGCGACCGAGTTGCTCTTGCCCGGCGTCAATACGGGATAATACCGC
GCCACATAGCAGAACTTTAAAAGTGCTCATCATTGGAAAACGTTCTTCGGGGCGAAAACTCTCAAGGATC
TTACCGCTGTTGAGATCCAGTTCGATGTAACCCACTCGTGCACCCAACTGATCTTCAGCATCTTTTACTT
TCACCAGCGTTTCTGGGTGAGCAAAAACAGGAAGGCAAAATGCCGCAAAAAAGGGAATAAGGGCGACACG
GAAATGTTGAATACTCATACTCTTCCTTTTTCAATATTATTGAAGCATTTATCAGGGTTATTGTCTCATG
AGCGGATACATATTTGAATGTATTTAGAAAAATAAACAAATAGGGGTTCCGCGCACATTTCCCCGAAAAG
TGCCACCTGGGTCGACATTGATTATTGACTAGTTATTAATAGTAATCAATTACGGGGTCATTAGTTCATA
GCCCATATATGGAGTTCCGCGTTACATAACTTACGGTAAATGGCCCGCCTGGCTGACCGCCCAACGACCC
CCGCCCATTGACGTCAATAATGACGTATGTTCCCATAGTAACGCCAATAGGGACTTTCCATTGACGTCAA
TGGGTGGAGTATTTACGGTAAACTGCCCACTTGGCAGTACATCAAGTGTATCATATGCCAAGTACGCCCC
CTATTGACGTCAATGACGGTAAATGGCCCGCCTGGCATTATGCCCAGTACATGACCTTATGGGACTTTCC
TACTTGGCAGTACATCTACGTATTAGTCATCGCTATTACCATGGTCGAGGTGAGCCCCACGTTCTGCTTC
ACTCTCCCCATCTCCCCCCCCTCCCCACCCCCAATTTTGTATTTATTTATTTTTTAATTATTTTGTGCAG
CGATGGGGGCGGGGGGGGGGGGGGGGCGCGCGCCAGGCGGGGCGGGGCGGGGCGAGGGGCGGGGCGGGGC
GAGGCGGAGAGGTGCGGCGGCAGCCAATCAGAGCGGCGCGCTCCGAAAGTTTCCTTTTATGGCGAGGCGG
CGGCGGCGGCGGCCCTATAAAAAGCGAAGCGCGCGGCGGGCGGGAGTCGCTGCGCGCTGCCTTCGCCCCG
TGCCCCGCTCCGCCGCCGCCTCGCGCCGCCCGCCCCGGCTCTGACTGACCGCGTTACTCCCACAGGTGAG
CGGGCGGGACGGCCCTTCTCCTCCGGGCTGTAATTAGCGCTTGGTTTAATGACGGCTTGTTTCTTTTCTG
TGGCTGCGTGAAAGCCTTGAGGGGCTCCGGGAGGGCCCTTTGTGCGGGGGGAGCGGCTCGGGGGGTGCGT
GCGTGTGTGTGTGCGTGGGGAGCGCCGCGTGCGGCTCCGCGCTGCCCGGCGGCTGTGAGCGCTGCGGGCG
CGGCGCGGGGCTTTGTGCGCTCCGCAGTGTGCGCGAGGGGAGCGCGGCCGGGGGCGGTGCCCCGCGGTGC
GGGGGGGGCTGCGAGGGGAACAAAGGCTGCGTGCGGGGTGTGTGCGTGGGGGGGTGAGCAGGGGGTGTGG
GCGCGTCGGTCGGGCTGCAACCCCCCCTGCACCCCCCTCCCCGAGTTGCTGAGCACGGCCCGGCTTCGGG
TGCGGGGCTCCGTACGGGGCGTGGCGCGGGGCTCGCCGTGCCGGGCGGGGGGTGGCGGCAGGTGGGGGTG
CCGGGCGGGGCGGGGCCGCCTCGGGCCGGGGAGGGCTCGGGGGAGGGGCGCGGCGGCCCCCGGAGCGCCG
GCGGCTGTCGAGGCGCGGCGAGCCGCAGCCATTGCCTTTTATGGTAATCGTGCGAGAGGGCGCAGGGACT
TCCTTTGTCCCAAATCTGTGCGGAGCCGAAATCTGGGAGGCGCCGCCGCACCCCCTCTAGCGGGCGCGGG
GCGAAGCGGTGCGGCGCCGGCAGGAAGGAAATGGGCGGGGAGGGCCTTCGTGCGTCGCCGCGCCGCCGTC
CCCTTCTCCCTCTCCAGCCTCGGGGCTGTCCGCGGGGGGACGGCTGCCTTCGGGGGGGACGGGGCAGGGC
GGGGTTCGGCTTCTGGCGTGTGACCGGCGGCTCTAGAGCCTCTGCTAACCATGTTCATGCCTTCTTCTTT
TTCCTACAGCTCCTGGGCAACGTGCTGGTTATTGTGCTGTCTCATCATTTTGGCAAAGAATTCCTCGAGG
GTACCGGGCCCCCCCTCGAGGTCGAAGCTTGATCATGGTCCGCTTCGGGGACGAGCTGGGCGGCCGCTAT
GGGGGCGCGGGCGGCGCGGAGCGGGCCCGGGGCGGCGGGGCCGGCGGGGCTGGCGGCCCGGGCCCCGGGG
GGCTGCCGCCGGGCCAGCGGGTCCTCTACAAACAGTCGATCGCGCAGCGCGCGCGGACCATGGCGCTGTA
CAACCCCATCCCGGTCAAGCAGAACTGCTTCACCGTCAACCGCTCGCTCTTCGTCTTCAGCGAGGACAAC
GTCGTCCGCAAATACGCCAAGCGCATCACCGAGTGGCCTCCGTTCGAGTACATGATCCTGGCCACCATCA
TCGCCAACTGCATCGTGCTGGCCCTGGAGCAGCACCTCCCTGACGGGGCCAAGACGCCTATGTCCGAGCG
CCTGGATGACACCGAGCCCTACTTCATTGGGATCTTCTGCTTCGAGGCGGGGATCAAGATCCTGGCCCTG
GGCTTTGTTCTGCACAAGGGCTCCTATCTGCGGAACGGCTGGAACGTCATGGACTTCGTGGTAGTCCTCA
CGGGGATTCTTGCCACAGCCGGAACCGACTTCGACCTGCGAACGCTGAGGGCTGTGCGTGTGCTAAGGCC
CCTGAAGCTGGTGTCTGGGATTCCGAGCTTGCAAGTGGTGCTCAAGTCCATCATGAAGGCCATGGTCCCG
CTGCTGCAGATCGGGCTGCTGCTCTTCTTCGCCATCCTCATGTTTGCCATCATCGGCCTCGAGTTCTACA
TGGGCAAGTTCCACAAGGCCTGCTTCCCCAACAGCACAGACCCAGATCCCGTGGGTGACTTCCCCTGTGG
CAAGGAGGCCCCGGCCCGGCTCTGTGAGGGAGACACGGAGTGCCGGGAGTACTGGGCCGGACCCAACTTT
GGTATCACCAACTTTGACAACATCCTGTTTGCCATCTTGACCGTGTTCCAGTGCATCACCATGGAGGGCT
GGACTGACATCCTCTACAATACAAACGATGCAGCCGGCAACACGTGGAACTGGCTCTACTTCATCCCTCT
CATCATCATCGGCTCCTTCTTCATGCTCAACCTGGTGCTGGGTGTGCTCTCAGGAGAGTTTGCTAAGGAG
CGCGAGAGAGTGGAGAACCGCCGCGCCTTCCTGAAGCTCCGGCGGCAGCAGCAGATTGAGCGGGAGCTCA
ACGGGTACCTGGAGTGGATCTTCAAGGCTGAGGAAGTCATGCTGGCTGAGGAGGACAGGAACGCAGAGGA
GAAGTCCCCTCTGGATGCAGTGTTGAAGAGAGCAGCTGCCAAGAAGAGCAGAAGCGACCTGATCCAGGCC
GAGGAGGGGGAGGGCCGGCTCACAGGCCTCTGTGCTCCCGGTTCCCCGTTCGCCCGTGCCAGCCTGAAAA
GCGGGAAGACGGAGAGCTCGTCGTACTTCCGGAGGAAGGAGAAGATGTTCCGCTTCTTCATCCGGCGCAT
GGTGAAGGCACAGAGCTTCTACTGGACGGTGCTGTGTGTGGTGGCACTGAACACACTGTGCGTGGCCATG
GTGCACTACAACCAGCCGCAGCGGCTCACCACGGCATTGTACTTTGCAGAGTTTGTTTTCCTGGGTCTCT
TCCTCACAGAGATGTCCCTGAAGATGTATGGCCTGGGGCCCAGGAGCTACTTCCGGTCCTCCTTCAACTG
TTTTGACTTTGGGGTCATCGTGGGCAGTATCTTTGAAGTGGTCTGGGCTGCTTACCCCTACGACGTCCCC
GACTACGCCGGCTACCCGTACGACGTCCCGGACTACGCCGGCGTCGACGTCAAGCCAGGGACCTCCTTCG
GGATCAGTGTTCTGCGGGCTCTGCGCTTACTGAGAATCTTCAAGGTCACCAAATACTGGAACTCCCTACG
GAACCTGGTGGTGTCTCTGCTCAACTCCATGAAGTCCATCATCAGCCTCCTCTTCCTGCTCTTCCTGTTC
ATTGTTGTCTTTGCTCTGCTGGGGATGCAGCTGTTTGGAGGCCAGTTCAACTTTAAAGACGAGACCCCAA
CGACCAACTTTGACACCTTCCCTGCTGCTATCCTCACCGTCTTCCAGATCCTGACCGGAGAGGACTGGAA
TGCGGTCATGTACCACGGGATCGAGTCGCAAGGTGGCGTCAGCAGAGGAATGTTCTCCTCCTTCTACTTC
ATTGTCCTCACTCTGTTTGGGAACTACACCCTGCTGAATGTCTTCCTGGCCATTGCTGTGGACAACCTTG
CCAATGCTCAGGAGCTGACCAAGGATGAAGAGGAGATGGAAGAAGCAGCCAATCAGAAACTCGCCTTGCA
GAAGGCCAAGGAAGTGGCTGAAGTCAGCCCCATGTCTGCTGCGAACATCTCCATTGCCGCCAGGCAGCAG
AACTCGGCCAAAGCGCGCTCGGTGTGGGAGCAGCGAGCCAGCCAGCTGCGGCTGCAGAACCTGAGGGCCA
GCTGCGAGGCGCTGTACAGCGAGATGGACCCCGAGGAGAGGCTGCGCTACGCCACCGCGCGCCACCTGCG
GCCCGACGTGAAGACGCACCTGGACCGGCCGCTGGTGGTTGAGCCCGGCCGCGACGCTCCGCGGGGCCCC
CCGGGGGGGAAGTCCCGGCCGGATGGCTCGGAGGCCCCCGAGGGTGCGGATCCCCCGCGCAGGCATCACC
GGCACCGAGACAAGGACAAGGCTCCCGCCACGGTCCCCTCGGCGGGGGAACAGGACAGAGCCGAAGCTCT
GAGGGCAGAGGGCGGGGAGCTGGGGCCCCGCGAGGAGCGGGGGCGGCCACGCCGCAGCCGCAGCAAGGAG
GCCCCGGGCGCCCCGGAGGTGCGCAGCGATCGCGGCCGTGGCCCGTGTCCTGAAGGTGGTCGGCGCCACC
ACCGGCGCGGGTCACCGGAGGAGGCAGCTGAGAGGGAGCCCCGCCGCCACCGCGCGCACCGGCACGGGCC
CGACCCGGGCAAGGAGGGCCCAGCGTCCGGGACCAGGGGCGAGCGGCGCGCACGACACCGCACGGGCCCC
CGGGCGTGCCCCCGGGAGGCTGAGAGCAGCGAGGAGCCTGCGCGGCGGCACCGGGCTCGGCACAAGGCGC
CGCCCACCCAGGAGACCGCGGAGAAGGACAAGGAGGCTGCCGAGAAGGGGGGCGAGGCCACGGAGGCCGA
GAAGGACAAGGAGGCTCGGAACCACCAGCCCAAGGAGCTGCCCTGTGACCTGGAGGCCATCGGCATGCTG
GGAGTGGGCGCTGTGCATACGCTGCCCAGCACCTGTCTGCAGAAGGTGGAGGAGCAGCCAGAGGATGCGG
ACAACCAGCGGAACGTCACCCGCATGGGTAGTCAGCCCCCGGACACCAGCACCACTGTGCACATTCCTGT
GACGCTGACCGGCCCCCCCGGGGAGACCACGGTAGTGCCCAGTGGAAACGTGGACCTGGAAAGTCAAGCA
GAGGGGAAGAAGGAGGTGGAAACCAGCGATGTGATGAGGAGCGGCCCTCGGCCCATTGTCCCGTACAGTT
CCATGTTCTGTTTAAGCCCAACCAACCTGCTGCGCCGCTGCTGCCACTACATTGTGACCATGCGATACTT
CGAGATGGTCATCCTCGTGGTCATCGCCCTGAGCAGCATCGCCCTGGCTGCCGAGGACCCCGTGAGAACA
GACTCTCCCAGGAATAATGCTCTGAAGTACATGGACTACATCTTCACAGGCGTCTTCACCTTCGAGATGG
TGATAAAGATGATCGATTTGGGACTGCTGCTACACCCTGGAGCCTATTTCCGGGATCTGTGGAACATTCT
GGACTTCATTGTGGTCAGTGGGGCCCTGGTGGCATTTGCTTTCTCAGGATCCAAAGGGAAAGACATCAGC
ACCATCAAATCCCTGAGAGTCCTGCGTGTGCTGCGGCCACTCAAGACCATCAAGCGGCTGCCCAAGCTCA
AGGCCGTGTTTGACTGTGTGGTGAACTCACTGAAAAACGTCCTCAACATCCTGATCGTCTACATGCTCTT
CATGTTCATCTTTGCCGTCATTGCCGTGCAGCTCTTCAAAGGGAAGTTCTTCTACTGCACGGACGAATCC
AAGGAGCTGGAGCGTGACTGCAGGGGTCAGTATTTGGATTATGAGAAGGAGGAAGTGGAAGCTCAACCGA
GGCAGTGGAAGAAATATGACTTCCACTATGACAACGTGCTCTGGGCTCTGCTAACGCTCTTCACGGTGTC
CACAGGGGAAGGGTGGCCCATGGTGCTGAAACACTCTGTGGATGCCACCTACGAGGAGCAGGGCCCGAGC
CCCGGGTACCGCATGGAGCTCTCCATCTTCTACGTGGTCTACTTTGTGGTCTTTCCCTTCTTCTTTGTCA
ACATCTTCGTGGCCTTGATCATCATCACCTTCCAGGAGCAGGGGGACAAGGTGATGTCCGAGTGCAGCCT
GGAGAAGAACGAGAGGGCTTGCATCGACTTTGCCATCAGCGCCAGACCCCTGACGCGGTACATGCCCCAG
AACAAGCAGTCGTTCCAGTATAAGACGTGGACGTTCGTGGTGTCCCCACCTTTTGAGTACTTCATCATGG
CTATGATCGCCCTCAACACTGTGGTGCTGATGATGAAGTTCTACGATGCGCCGTACGAGTATGAGCTAAT
GCTGAAATGCCTGAACATCGTGTTCACGTCCATGTTCTCCATGGAGTGTGTGCTGAAGATCATCGCCTTC
GGGGTGCTGAACTATTTCAGAGATGCCTGGAATGTCTTTGACTTTGTCACGGTGTTGGGAAGTATTACTG
ATATTTTGGTAACAGAGATTGCGAACAACTTCATCAACCTCAGCTTCCTGCGCCTGTTCCGGGCCGCGCG
GCTCATCAAGCTGCTGCGCCAGGGCTACACCATCCGCATCCTGCTTTGGACCTTCGTGCAGTCCTTCAAG
GCGCTGCCCTACGTGTGTCTCCTCATCGCCATGCTCTTCTTCATCTACGCCATCATTGGCATGCAGGTTT
TTGGGAACATCGCCCTGGACGATGACACCAGCATCAACAGGCACAATAACTTCCGGACGTTTCTGCAGGC
CTTGATGTTGCTGTTCAGGAGCGCCACGGGGGAGGCCTGGCACGAGATAATGCTGTCGTGCCTCAGCAGC
CGGGCCTGCGACGAGCACTCCAATGCCAGCGAGTGCGGCAGCGACTTTGCCTACTTTTACTTCGTCTCCT
TCATCTTCCTCTGCTCCTTTCTGATGTTGAACCTCTTTGTGGCTGTGATCATGGACAATTTTGAGTACCT
TACACGGGACTCTTCCATCTTAGGGCCTCACCACCTGGATGAGTTCATCCGGGTCTGGGCTGAATACGAC
CCGGCCGCGTGTGGGCGCATCAGTTACAGTGACATGTTTGAGATGCTGAAGCACATGTCCCCACCCCTGG
GGCTGGGGAAGAAGTGCCCTGCTCGAGTCGCGTACAAGCGCCTGGTCCGCATGAACATGCCCATCTCCAG
TGAGGACATGACGGTGCACTTCACATCCACGCTGATGGCTCTCATTCGGACAGCGCTGGACATCAAGCTG
GCACCAGCTGGGACCAAGCAGCACCAGTGCGACGCAGAGCTGAGGAAGGAGATTTCCTGTGTGTGGGCCA
ATCTGCCCCAGAAGACCCTGGACTTACTGGTACCACCCCATAAGCCTGACGAGATGACGGTGGGCAAAGT
CTATGCAGCTCTGATGATCTTCGACTTCTACAAACAGAACAAAACCAGCAGAGACCAGACTCAGCAAGCC
CCCGGAGGCCTGTCCCAGCTGGGCCCCGTGTCCCTGTTCCACCCGCTGAAGGCCACGCTGGAGCAGACTC
AGCCGGCGCTGCGTGGAGCCCGGGCTTTCCTGCGGCAGAAGAGTTCTGCCTCCCTGAGCAACGGCGGGGC
CGTACAAACCCAGGAGAGCGGCATCAAGGAATCGGTTTCTTGGGGCACTCAGAGGACCCAGGATGTGCTT
TGCGAGGCCAGGGCACCCCTGGAGCGGGGCCACTCAGCTGAGATCCCAGTCGGGCAGCCTGGGACACTGG
CTGTAGATGTCCAGATGCAGAACATGACTCTGAGTGGCCCTGACGCCGAGCCGCAGCCAGGGCTGGAGAG
CCAGGGCCGAGCCGCCTCCATGCCCCGCCTGGCCGCAGAAACACAGCCCGCGCCTGACGCCAGCCCCATG
AAGCGCTCCATCTCCACGCTGGCCCCGCGCCCCCACACGGCCCGGCTCGGCAGCACCGCGCTGGACCGCC
CAGCCCCCAGCCAGGCCCCGCACCATCACCACCACCGCTGCCACCGCCGCAGGGACAGGAAGCAGCGGTC
CCTGGAGAAGGGTCCCAGCCTGTCTGCTGACACAGATGGGGCCCCCGACAGCACGGTGGGGCCAGGACTG
CCCACGGGGGAGGGCCCCCCCGGCTGCAGGCGGGAGCGGGAGCGCAGGCAGGAGCGGGGCCGGTCCCAGG
AGCGGAGGCAGCCCTCGTCCTCCTCCTCGGAGAAGCATCGCTTCTACTCCTGTGACCGCTTCGGGGGCCG
CGAACCCCCACAGCCCAAGCCCTCCCTCAGTAGTCACCCCACGTCGCCGACGGCCGGGCAGGAGCCGGGA
CCCCACCCGCAGGGGAGTGGTTCGGTTCACGGGAGCCCCCTGCTGTCCACATCTGGTGCTAGCACCCCGG
GCCGGGGGCGGAGGCAGCTCCCCCAGACCCCCTTGACCCCCCGCCCCAGCGTCACCTACAAGACGGCCAA
CTCCTCGCCTGTCCACTTCGCCGGGGCACCGAGCGGCCTCCCCGCCTTCTCCCCCGGCCGGCTCAGCCGG
GGCCTCTCAGAACACAACGCCCTGCTGCAGAGGGACCCGCTCAGCCGGCCCCTGGCGCCCGGCTCGCGCA
TCGGCTCCGACCCCTACCTGGGGCAGCGGCTGGACAGCGAGGCGCCCGCCCGTGCCCTGCCCGAGGACGC
GCCCGCCTTTGAGGAGACCGCGGCCAGCAACTCGGGCCGCTCCTCCCGGACCTCGTACGTGTCCTCACTG
ACCTCGCAGCCCCCGCCGCTGCGCCGCGTGCCCAACGGCTACCACTGCACTCTGGGGCTGGGCGGGGGCG
GCCGGGCGCGGCGCGGCTGCCACCACCCCGACCGCGACCGCCGGTGCTAGACTAGTTCTAGCAAGCTTCG
ACGAATTCGCATGCGGCCGCTAGCTCGAGGTACCGATATCGAGCTCAATTCACTCCTCAGGTGCAGGCTG
CCTATCAGAAGGTGGTGGCTGGTGTGGCCAATGCCCTGGCTCACAAATACCACTGAGATCTTTTTCCCTC
TGCCAAAAATTATGGGGACATCATGAAGCCCCTTGAGCATCTGACTTCTGGCTAATAAAGGAAATTTATT
TTCATTGCAATAGTGTGTTGGAATTTTTTGTGTCTCTCACTCGGAAGGACATATGGGAGGGCAAATCATT
TAAAACATCAGAATGAGTATTTGGTTTAGAGTTTGGCAACATATGCCCATATGCTGGCTGCCATGAACAA
AGGTTGGCTATAAAGAGGTCATCAGTATATGAAACAGCCCCCTGCTGTCCATTCCTTATTCCATAGAAAA
GCCTTGACTTGAGGTTAGATTTTTTTTATATTTTGTTTTGTGTTATTTTTTTCTTTAACATCCCTAAAAT
TTTCCTTACATGTTTTACTAGCCAGATTTTTCCTCCTCTCCTGACTACTCCCAGTCATAGCTGTCCCTCT
TCTCTTATGGAGATCCCTCGACCTGCAGCCCAAGCTTGGCGTAATCATGGTCATAGCTGTTTCCTGTGTG
AAATTGTTATCCGCTCACAATTCCACACAACATACGAGCCGGAAGCATAAAGTGTAAAGCCTGGGGTGCC
TAATGAGTGAGCTAACTCACATTAATTGCGTTGCGCTCACTGCCCGCTTTCCAGTCGGGAAACCTGTCGT
GCCAGCGGATCCGCATCTCAATTAGTCAGCAACCATAGTCCCGCCCCTAACTCCGCCCATCCCGCCCCTA
ACTCCGCCCAGTTCCGCCCATTCTCCGCCCCATGGCTGACTAATTTTTTTTATTTATGCAGAGGCCGAGG
CCGCCTCGGCCTCTGAGCTATTCCAGAAGTAGTGAGGAGGCTTTTTTGGAGGCCTAGGCTTTTGCAAAAA
GCTAACTTGTTTATTGCAGCTTATAATGGTTACAAATAAAGCAATAGCATCACAAATTTCACAAATAAAG
CATTTTTTTCACTGCATTCTAGTTGTGGTTTGTCCAAACTCATCAATGTATCTTATCATGTCTGGATCCG
CTGCATTAATGAATCGGCCAACGCGCGGGGAGAGGCGGTTTGCGTATTGGGCGCTCTTCCGCTTCCTCGC
TCACTGACTCGCTGCGCTCGGTCGTTCGGCTGCGGCGAGCGGTATCAGCTCACTCAAAGGCGGTAATACG
GTTATCCACAGAATCAGGGGATAACGCAGGAAAGAACATGTGAGCAAAAGGCCAGCAAAAGGCCAGGAAC
CGTAAAAAGGCCGCGTTGCTGGCGTTTTTCCATAGGCTCCGCCCCCCTGACGAGCATCACAAAAATCGAC
GCTCAAGTCAGAGGTGGCGAAACCCGACAGGACTATAAAGATACCAGGCGTTTCCCCCTGGAAGCTCCCT
CGTGCGCTCTCCTGTTCCGACCCTGCCGCTTACCGGATACCTGTCCGCCTTTCTCCCTTCGGGAAGCGTG
GCGCTTTCTCATAGCTCACGCTGTAGGTATCTCAGTTCGGTGTAGGTCGTTCGCTCCAAGCTGGGCTGTG
TGCACGAACCCCCCGTTCAGCCCGACCGCTGCGCCTTATCCGGTAACTATCGTCTTGAGTCCAACCCGGT
AAGACACGACTTATCGCCACTGGCAGCAGCCACTGGTAACAGGATTAGCAGAGCGAGGTATGTAGGCGGT
GCTACAGAGTTCTTGAAGTGGTGGCCTAACTACGGCTACACTAGAAGAACAGTATTTGGTATCTGCGCTC
TGCTGAAGCCAGTTACCTTCGGAAAAAGAGTTGGTAGCTCTTGATCCGGCAAACAAACCACCGCTGGTAG
CGGTGGTTTTTTTGTTTGCAAGCAGCAGATTACGCGCAGAAAAAAAGGATCTCAAGAAGATCCTTTGATC
TTTTCTACGGGGTCTGACGCTCAGTGGAACGAAAACTCACGTTAAGGGATTTTGGTCATGAGATTATCAA
AAAGGATCTTCACCTAGATCCTTTTAAATTAAAAATGAAGTTTTAAATCAATCTAAAGTATATATGAGTA
AACTTGGTCTGACAGTTACCAATGCTTAATCAGTGAGGCACCTATCTCAGCGATCTGTCTATTTCGTTCA
TCCATAGTTGCCTGACTCCCCGTCGTGTAGATAACTACGATACGGGAGGGCTTACCATCTGGCCCCAGTG
CTGCAATGATACCGCGAGACCCACGCTCACCGGCTCCAGATTTATCAGCAATAAACCAGCCAGCCGGAAG
GGCCGAGCGCAGAAGTGGTCCTGCAACTTTATCCGCCTCCATCCAGTCTATTAATTGTTGCCGGGAAGCT
AGAGTAAGTAGTTCGCCAGTTAATAGTTTGCGCAACGTTGTTGCCATTGCTACAGGCATCGTGGTGTCAC
GCTCGTCGTTTGGTATGGCTTCATTCAGCTCCGGTTCCCAACGATCAAGGCGAGTTACATGATCCCCCAT
GTTGTGCAAAAAAGCGGTTAGCTCCTTCGGTCCTCCGATCGTTGTCAGAAGTAAGTTGGCCGCAGTGTTA
TCACTCATGGTTATGGCA
Features (pLannotate 1.2.2; 18 found; start..end, strand, type, name):
    369..473     -  promoter       AmpR promoter: bla
    504..883     +  enhancer       CMV enhancer: human cytomegalovirus immediate early enhancer
    885..1162    +  promoter       chicken β-actin promoter: No description available
   1163..2179    +  intron         chimeric intron: chimera between introns from chicken β-actin and rabbit β-globin
   2240..2265    -  misc_feature   MCS (fragment): pBluescript multiple cloning site
   2275..9357    +  CDS            CACNA1B: CAC1B_RABIT - Also known as CACH5, CACNL1A5. Experimental evidence at protein level: Swiss-Prot protein existence level 1. Voltage-sensitive calcium channels (VSCC) mediate the entry of calcium ions into excitable cells and are also involved in a variety of calcium-dependent processes, including muscle contraction, hormone or neurotransmitter release, gene expression, cell motility, cell division and cell death. The isoform alpha-1B gives rise to N-type calcium currents. N-type calcium channels belong to the 'high-voltage activated' (HVA) group and are specifically blocked by omega-conotoxin-
   9426..9503    +  CDS            HBB (fragment): HBB_PONPY - Experimental evidence at transcript level: Swiss-Prot protein existence level 2. Involved in oxygen transport from the lung to the various peripheral tissues. From Pongo pygmaeus (Bornean orangutan).
   9574..9629    +  polyA_signal   β-globin poly(A) signal: rabbit β-globin polyadenylation signal (Gil and Proudfoot, 1987)
  10012..10034   -  protein_bind   lac operator (fragment): The lac repressor binds to the lac operator to inhibit transcription in E. coli. This inhibition can be relieved by adding lactose or isopropyl-β-D-thiogalactopyranoside (IPTG). lac repressor encoded by lacI
  10038..10068   -  promoter       lac promoter: promoter for the E. coli lac operon
  10083..10104   -  protein_bind   CAP binding site: CAP binding activates transcription in the presence of cAMP. E. coli catabolite activator protein
  10117..10156   -  CDS            lacI (fragment): lac repressor; lacI; The lac repressor binds to the lac operator to inhibit transcription in E. coli. This inhibition can be relieved by adding lactose or isopropyl-β-D-thiogalactopyranoside (IPTG).
  10163..10185   +  promoter       SV40 promoter (fragment): SV40 enhancer and early promoter
  10209..10344   +  rep_origin     SV40 ori: SV40 origin of replication
  10364..10498   +  polyA_signal   SV40 poly(A) signal: SV40 polyadenylation signal
  10500..10554   -  CDS            lacI (fragment): lac repressor; lacI; The lac repressor binds to the lac operator to inhibit transcription in E. coli. This inhibition can be relieved by adding lactose or isopropyl-β-D-thiogalactopyranoside (IPTG).
  10737..11325   -  rep_origin     ori: high-copy-number ColE1/pMB1/pBR322/pUC origin of replication
  11496..368     -  CDS            AmpR (across the origin): β-lactamase; bla; confers resistance to ampicillin, carbenicillin, and related antibiotics
