[The description below was written by a language model from this plasmid's Addgene catalogue record and pLannotate feature annotations shown in this document.]
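Description:
Cav2.2 D122A HA pCAGGS is a mammalian expression plasmid built on the pCAGGS backbone that carries the rabbit CACNA1B cDNA, encoding the Cav2.2 (alpha1B) pore-forming subunit of the N-type voltage-gated calcium channel. In bacteria it is maintained through a high-copy ColE1/pUC-type origin and selected with ampicillin via the β-lactamase gene and its own promoter. Short remnants of lac regulatory sequence and of a pBluescript polylinker are also annotated and appear to be backbone carry-over. An SV40 origin of replication is present, which can allow episomal amplification in cells that express large T antigen.

Expression is driven by the composite CAG arrangement: the human cytomegalovirus immediate-early enhancer joined to the chicken β-actin promoter, followed by a chimeric β-actin/β-globin intron that promotes efficient splicing and strong, broadly active transcription. The roughly 7.1 kb channel open reading frame lies downstream and is terminated by rabbit β-globin 3' sequence, including its polyadenylation signal; the short HBB fragment in the annotation most likely reflects this β-globin region rather than a fused coding sequence. According to the record, the channel carries a double HA epitope placed in an extracellular position in domain II, although this tag is not separately annotated in the feature table. An exofacial tag of this kind lets channels at the plasma membrane be detected in intact cells. The D122A substitution disrupts the channel's interaction with the auxiliary α2δ-1 subunit. The construct is therefore suited to studying how α2δ-type proteins influence Cav2.2 trafficking, surface expression and currents in transfected cells. The depositor notes that the 5' end of the cDNA is very GC rich.
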