Addgene plasmid #206097: Cav2.2 D122A HA pCAGGS
Purpose: expression of rabbit Cav2.2 calcium channel with an exofacial double HA tag in domain II and a D122A mutation that disrupts the interaction with ?2?-1
Depositing lab: Annette Dolphin. Depositing organization: University College London. Publication: The alpha(2)delta-like Protein Cachd1 Increases N-type Calcium Currents and Cell Surface Expression and Competes with alpha(2)delta-1. Dahimene S, Page KM, Kadurin I, Ferron L, Ho DY, Powell GT, Pratt WS, Wilson SW, Dolphin AC. Cell Rep. 2018 Nov 6;25(6):1610-1621.e5. doi: 10.1016/j.celrep.2018.10.033. PubMed 30404013.
Backbone
  Vector backbone: pCAGGS
  Backbone manufacturer: PMID 11397804
  Backbone size w/o insert (bp): 4890
  Vector type: Mammalian Expression
Growth in bacteria
  Bacterial resistance: Ampicillin, 100 μg/mL
  Growth temperature: 37°C
  Growth strain: DH5alpha
  Copy number: High Copy
Gene/Insert
  Gene/Insert name: cacna1b (alt name: Cav2.2 alpha1B)
  Species: O. cuniculus (rabbit)
  Insert size (bp): 7160
  Mutation: D122A
  Entrez Gene: CACNA1B
  Promoter: CMV/B-actin
  Cloning method: Restriction Enzyme; 5′ cloning site unknown (unknown if destroyed)
  Sequencing primers: 5′ CTCTGCTAACCATGTTCATGC; 3′ CTGATAGGCAGCCTGCACCTG
Resource information
  A portion of this plasmid was derived from a plasmid made by: Yasuo Mori
Terms and licenses: Academic/Nonprofit Terms; Industry Terms: Not Available to Industry
Depositor comments: 5' end of DNA is very GC rich
How to cite: Cav2.2 D122A HA pCAGGS was a gift from Annette Dolphin (Addgene plasmid # 206097 ; http://n2t.net/addgene:206097 ; RRID:Addgene_206097)
